Addgene plasmid #170878: pUPD2+pCmYLCV911
Purpose: Phytobrick - pCmYLCV911
Depositing lab: Markita Landry. Depositing organization: University of California, Berkeley. Publication: A Ratiometric Dual Color Luciferase Reporter for Fast Characterization of Transcriptional Regulatory Elements in Plants. Gonzalez-Grandio E, Demirer GS, Ma W, Brady S, Landry MP. ACS Synth Biol. 2021 Sep 14. doi: 10.1021/acssynbio.1c00248. PubMed 34520169.
Backbone
  Vector backbone: pUPD2
  Backbone manufacturer: Diego Orzaez Lab
  Backbone size w/o insert (bp): 2105
  Vector type: Plant Expression
Growth in bacteria
  Bacterial resistance: Chloramphenicol, 25 μg/mL
  Growth temperature: 37°C
  Growth strain: DH5alpha
  Copy number: High Copy
Gene/Insert
  Gene/Insert name: pCmYLCV911 (alt name: Cestrum yellow leaf curling virus 9.11 fragment)
  Species: Cestrum yellow leaf curling virus
  Insert size (bp): 469
  Cloning method: Restriction Enzyme; 5′ cloning site Esp3I (destroyed during cloning); 3′ cloning site Esp3I (destroyed during cloning)
  Sequencing primers: 5′ ATAGGCGTATCACGAGGCAG; 3′ CGAGTCAGTGAGCGAGGAAG
Resource information
  A portion of this plasmid was derived from a plasmid made by: Original promoter from https://doi.org/10.1007/s00425-014-2135-x
Terms and licenses: Academic/Nonprofit Terms; Industry Terms: Not Available to Industry
Depositor comments: Insert can be excised by BsaI digestion . Please visit https://www.biorxiv.org/content/10.1101/2021.05.26.443018v2 to read the preprint on bioRxiv
How to cite: pUPD2+pCmYLCV911 was a gift from Markita Landry (Addgene plasmid # 170878 ; http://n2t.net/addgene:170878 ; RRID:Addgene_170878)
