[The description below was written by a language model from this plasmid's Addgene catalogue record and pLannotate feature annotations shown in this document.]
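Description:
pUPD2+pCmYLCV911 is a small domestication (level 0) plasmid that stores a plant promoter as a Phytobrick part for Golden Gate-style modular assembly. It is listed under plant expression but is not itself an expression cassette. The backbone is pUPD2, a roughly 2.1 kb universal part-entry vector. It replicates in E. coli at high copy from a ColE1/pUC-type origin and is selected with chloramphenicol through a cat gene driven by its native promoter and followed by the lambda t0 terminator. Other bacterial terminators (a his operon terminator and a putative terminator), together with BioBrick prefix and suffix sequences, flank the cloning position and help insulate the insert from read-through transcription. The sequenced record is 2,574 nt, which matches the backbone plus insert.

The insert is a 469 bp fragment of Cestrum yellow leaf curling virus, designated the 9.11 fragment, which serves as a promoter part. The automated annotation does not label it, but it presumably lies in the unannotated stretch between the BioBrick prefix and suffix. It was cloned through Esp3I sites that were destroyed in the process, and the depositor notes that it can be released by BsaI digestion. This is the standard way a Phytobrick is moved into a higher-level transcriptional unit alongside a coding sequence and a terminator. The plasmid contains no coding sequence, reporter, terminator part or plant selection marker. The associated work describes a ratiometric dual-colour luciferase reporter for rapidly characterising transcriptional regulatory elements in plants, so this part was probably one of the promoters assembled or tested in that system, though the record does not give its specific role.
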