Features (pLannotate 1.2.2; 8 found; start..end, strand, type, name):
    511..530     +  misc_feature   BioBrick suffix: universal suffix for all parts
    531..588     +  terminator     his operon terminator: This putative transcriptin terminator from the E. coli his operon has a 2-bp deletion introduced during synthesis. Its efficiency has not been determined.
    783..1371    -  rep_origin     ori: high-copy-number ColE1/pMB1/pBR322/pUC origin of replication
   1554..1648    -  terminator     lambda t0 terminator: transcription terminator from phage lambda
   1672..2328    -  CDS            cat: CAT_ECOLX - Experimental evidence at protein level: Swiss-Prot protein existence level 1. This enzyme is an effector of chloramphenicol resistance in bacteria. From Escherichia coli. This protein is used as a marker in many commonly used cloning vectors, such as pACYC184.
   2329..2426    -  promoter       cat promoter: promoter of the E. coli cat gene encoding chloramphenicol acetyltransferase
   2512..2555    -  terminator     bacterial terminator: putative bacterial transcription terminator
   2558..5       +  misc_feature   BioBrick prefix (across the origin): BioBrick prefix for parts that do not start with "ATG"
>Addgene plasmid #170878 | pUPD2+pCmYLCV911 | addgene full sequence | sequence record 335113 | Addgene NGS Result
TAGAGCGATGAGTGGTCTCGGGAGTGGCAGACATACTGTCCCACAAATGAAGATGGAATCTGTAAAAGAA
AACGCGTGAAATAATGCGTCTGACAAAGGTTAGGTCGGCTGCCTTTAATCAATACCAAAGTGGTCCCTAC
CACGATGGAAAAACTGTGCAGTCGGTTTGGCTTTTTCTGACGAACAAATAAGATTCGTGGCCGACAGGTG
GGGGTCCACCATGTGAAGGCATCTTCAGACTCCAATAATGGAGCAATGACGTAAGGGCTTACGAAATAAG
TAAGGGTAGTTTGGGAAATGTCCACTCACCCGTCAGTCTATAAATACTTAGCCCCTCCCTCATTGTTAAG
GGAGCAAAATCTCAGAGAGATAGTCCTAGAGAGAGAAAGAGAGCAAGTAGCCTAGAAGTAGTCAAGGCGG
CGAAGTATTCAGGCAGGTGGCCAGGAAGAAGAAAAGCCAAGACGACGAAAACAGGTAAGAGCTAAGCTTA
ATGTGAGACCACTCATCGCGACTAGTAGCGGCCGCTGCAGTCCGGCAAAAAAGGGCAAGGTGTCACCACC
CTGCCCTTTTTCTTTAAAACCGAAAAGATTACTTCGCGTTATGCAGGCTTCCTCGCTCACTGACTCGCTG
CGCTCGGTCGTTCGGCTGCGGCGAGCGGTATCAGCTCACTCAAAGGCGGTAATACGGTTATCCACAGAAT
CAGGGGATAACGCAGGAAAGAACATGTGAGCAAAAGGCCAGCAAAAGGCCAGGAACCGTAAAAAGGCCGC
GTTGCTGGCGTTTTTCCACAGGCTCCGCCCCCCTGACGAGCATCACAAAAATCGACGCTCAAGTCAGAGG
TGGCGAAACCCGACAGGACTATAAAGATACCAGGCGTTTCCCCCTGGAAGCTCCCTCGTGCGCTCTCCTG
TTCCGACCCTGCCGCTTACCGGATACCTGTCCGCCTTTCTCCCTTCGGGAAGCGTGGCGCTTTCTCATAG
CTCACGCTGTAGGTATCTCAGTTCGGTGTAGGTCGTTCGCTCCAAGCTGGGCTGTGTGCACGAACCCCCC
GTTCAGCCCGACCGCTGCGCCTTATCCGGTAACTATCGTCTTGAGTCCAACCCGGTAAGACACGACTTAT
CGCCACTGGCAGCAGCCACTGGTAACAGGATTAGCAGAGCGAGGTATGTAGGCGGTGCTACAGAGTTCTT
GAAGTGGTGGCCTAACTACGGCTACACTAGAAGAACAGTATTTGGTATCTGCGCTCTGCTGAAGCCAGTT
ACCTTCGGAAAAAGAGTTGGTAGCTCTTGATCCGGCAAACAAACCACCGCTGGTAGCGGTGGTTTTTTTG
TTTGCAAGCAGCAGATTACGCGCAGAAAAAAAGGATCTCAAGAAGATCCTTTGATCTTTTCTACGGGGTC
TGACGCTCAGTGGAACGAAAACTCACGTTAAGGGATTTTGGTCATGAGATTATCAAAAAGGATCTTCACC
TAGATCCTTTTAAATTAAAAATGAAGTTTTAAATCAATCTAAAGTATATATGAGTAAACTTGGTCTGACA
GCTCGAGGCTTGGATTCTCACCAATAAAAAACGCCCGGCGGCAACCGAGCGTTCTGAACAAATCCAGATG
GAGTTCTGAGGTCATTACTGGATCTATCAACAGGAGTCCAAGCGAGCTCGATATCAAATTACGCCCCGCC
CTGCCACTCGTCGCAGTACTGTTGTAATTCATTAAGCATTCTGCCGACATGGAAGCCATCACAAACGGCA
TGATGAACCTGAATCGCCAGCGGCATCAGCACCTTGTCGCCTTGCGTATAATATTTGCCCATGGTGAAAA
CGGGGGCGAAGAAGTTGTCCATATTGGCCACGTTTAAATCAAAACTGGTGAAACTCACCCAGGGATTGGC
TGATACGAAAAACATATTCTCAATAAACCCTTTAGGGAAATAGGCCAGGTTTTCACCGTAACACGCCACA
TCTTGCGAATATATGTGTAGAAACTGCCGGAAATCGTCGTGGTATTCACTCCAGAGTGATGAAAACGTTT
CAGTTTGCTCATGGAAAACGGTGTAACAAGGGTGAACACTATCCCATATCACCAGCTCACCGTCTTTCAT
TGCCATACGAAATTCCGGATGAGCATTCATCAGGCGGGCAAGAATGTGAATAAAGGCCGGATAAAACTTG
TGCTTATTTTTCTTTACGGTCTTTAAAAAGGCCGTAATATCCAGCTGAACGGTCTGGTTATAGGTACATT
GAGCAACTGACTGAAATGCCTCAAAATGTTCTTTACGATGCCATTGGGATATATCAACGGTGGTATATCC
AGTGATTTTTTTCTCCATTTTAGCTTCCTTAGCTCCTGAAAATCTCGATAACTCAAAAAATACGCCCGGT
AGTGATCTTATTTCATTATGGTGAAAGTTGGAACCTCTTACGTGCCCGATCAACTCGAGTGCCACCTGAC
GTCTAAGAAACCATTATTATCATGACATTAACCTATAAAAATAGGCGTATCACGAGGCAGAATTTCAGAT
AAAAAAAATCCTTAGCTTTCGCTAAGGATGATTTCTGGAATTCGCGGCCGCTTC
